Addgene plasmid #56445: EGFP-Supervillin-45
Purpose: Localization: Membrane/Actin, Excitation: 488, Emission: 507
Depositing lab: Michael Davidson.
Backbone
  Vector backbone: EGFP
  Backbone size w/o insert (bp): 4750
  Vector type: Mammalian Expression
  Selectable markers: Neomycin (select with G418)
Growth in bacteria
  Bacterial resistance: Kanamycin, 50 μg/mL
  Growth temperature: 37°C
  Growth strain: DH5alpha
  Copy number: High Copy
Gene/Insert
  Gene/Insert name: Supervillin (alt name: NM_003174)
  Species: B. taurus (bovine)
  Promoter: CMV
  Tag / fusion protein: EGFP (N terminal on backbone)
  Cloning method: Unknown
  Sequencing primers: 5′ CMV-F; 3′ SV40pA-R
Terms and licenses: Academic/Nonprofit Terms; Industry Terms: Not Available to Industry
Depositor comments: . Excitation = 488; Emission = 507
How to cite: EGFP-Supervillin-45 was a gift from Michael Davidson (Addgene plasmid # 56445)
