[The description below was written by a language model from this plasmid's Addgene catalogue record.]
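Description:
EGFP-Supervillin-45 is a mammalian expression plasmid that produces supervillin fused to enhanced green fluorescent protein, intended as a fluorescent localization marker for membrane-associated actin structures. It is built on an EGFP fusion backbone of about 4.75 kb (without insert), in which the fluorescent protein is supplied by the vector and sits at the N terminus of the inserted coding sequence. The plasmid is maintained at high copy in standard E. coli cloning strains under kanamycin selection. It also carries a neomycin resistance marker, so transfected mammalian cells can be selected with G418 to make stable lines. The record includes no feature table, so the replication origins and the exact arrangement of the resistance cassette are not stated.

Expression of the fusion is driven by the CMV promoter, a strong constitutive promoter in most mammalian cell types. The listed 3′ sequencing primer points to an SV40 polyadenylation signal downstream of the open reading frame. The insert is recorded as bovine (B. taurus) supervillin, although an alternative name given for it is a RefSeq-style transcript accession; the record does not clarify how the two relate. It also does not give the insert size, the cloning method, or the meaning of the "45" in the name. Supervillin is an actin- and membrane-binding protein, consistent with the stated membrane/actin localization. The EGFP tag has excitation near 488 nm and emission near 507 nm, making the construct suited to live-cell or fixed-cell fluorescence microscopy of supervillin distribution and the cortical actin cytoskeleton using standard green filter sets.
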