>Addgene plasmid #56445 | EGFP-Supervillin-45 | depositor partial sequence | sequence record 87337 | insert sequence
GATCCGCTAGCGCTACCGGTCGCCACCATGGTGAGCAAGGGCGAGGAGCTGTTCACCGGGGTGGTGCCCA
TCCTGGTCGAGCTGGACGGCGACGTAAACGGCCACAAGTTCAGCGTGTCCGGCGAGGGCGAGGGCGATGC
CACCTACGGCAAGCTGACCCTGAAGTTCATCTGCACCACCGGCAAGCTGCCCGTGCCCTGGCCCACCCTC
GTGACCACCCTGACCTACGGCGTGCAGTGCTTCAGCCGCTACCCCGACCACATGAAGCAGCACGACTTCT
TCAAGTCCGCCATGCCCGAAGGCTACGTCCAGGAGCGCACCATCTTCTTCAAGGACGACGGCAACTACAA
GACCCGCGCCGAGGTGAAGTTCGAGGGCGACACCCTGGTGAACCGCATCGAGCTGAAGGGCATCGACTTC
AAGGAGGACGGCAACATCCTGGGGCACAAGCTGGAGTACAACTACAACAGCCACAACGTCTATATCATGG
CCGACAAGCAGAAGAACGGCATCAAGGTGAACTTCAAGATCCGCCACAACATCGAGGACGGCAGCGTGCA
GCTCGCCGACCACTACCAGCAGAACACCCCCATCGGCGACGGCCCCGTGCTGCTGCCCGACAACCACTAC
CTGAGCACCCAGTCCGCCCTGAGCAAAGACCCCAACGAGAAGCGCGATCACATGGTCCTGCTGGAGTTCG
TGACCGCCGCCGGGATCACTCTCGGCATGGACGAGCTGTACAAGTCCGGACTCAGATCTCGAGCTCAAGC
TTCGAATTCTGCAGTCGACGGTACCTTCGATGCTCAGCTTTTAGCTGCCCTTCCTAAAGTTGCAGAATTA
AGAAAAATCTTTGAACCAAAGAGGAAAGAATTTTTAGAAATGAAAAGAAAAGAAAGAATTGCCCGGCGCT
TAGAAGGAATTGAAACCGACACGCAGCCCATCCTCTTGCAGAGCTGCACGGGCTTGGTGACTCATCGCCT
GCTGGAGGAGGACACACCCAGATACATGCGTGCCACAGACCCGGCCAGCCCGCACATTGGTCGATCAAAT
GAAGAAGAAGAAACTTCAGATTCTTCACTAGAAAAGCAGACTCGATCCAAACAGTGCACAGAAACCTCAG
GCATCCATGCTGACTCGCCCTACAGTTCAGGCATCATGGACACCCAGAGCCTCGAGTCCAAAGCCGAAAG
AATCGCCAGGTACAAAGCAGAGAGAAGACGGCAGCTGGCAGAAAAGTATGGGCTCACCCTGGATCCGGAA
GCAGACTCTGAAACTCCATCTCGATACAGCAGGTCCAGAAAGGACCCCGAGGCTGCGGAGAAAAGGGGAG
TAAGAAGCGAGCGATCGGCCGAGTCCAGCAGAGACGCCGGCTCATCCTACTCCAGGACTGAGCTCTCGGG
GCTCAGGACCTGCGTGGCTGAGTCCAAGGACTANGGCCTGCACCGGAGTGACGGTGTTTCCGACACAGAG
GTGCTGCTCAATGCAGAAAACCAAAGACGCGGTCAAGAGCCCAGTGCCACCGGGCTGGCCCGAGACCTGC
CCCTTGCAGGGGAGGTCTCCTCTTCTTTCTCATTCTCCGGGCGAGACTCTGCCCTCGGTGAAGTGCCAAG
GTCCCCAAAGGCAGTGCACAGCCTGCCCAGTCCATCGCCTGGGCAGCCGGCCTCCCCAAGCCACTCCACC
AGTGACCTGCCACTCCCTGCGGAGGCTCGAGCCAGGTCAACTTCAAATTCAGAAATGCCAGCTGCCGAGG
ATGAAGAAAAGGTCGATGAGCGAGCGAGGCTGAGCGTCGCTGCTAAGAGGCTGCTCTTCAGGGAGATGGA
GAAGTCGTTTGACGAGAAGAGCGTCCCAAAGCGCCGCTCCCGCAATGCGGCCGTGGAGCAGAGGCTGCGG
CGCCTCCAGGACCGGTCCCACACGCAGCCCGTCACCACCGAGGAGGTGGTCATTGCAGCCACATTGCAGG
CGTCTGCTCACCAAAAGGCACTAGCCAGAGACCAGACAAACGAGAGCAAAGATTCTGCTGAGCAGGGAGA
ACCTGACTCCTCCACTCTGAGCTTAGCGGAGAAGCTGGCCTTGTTTAACAAACTATCTCAGCCGGTCTCA
AAAGCCATTTCAACACGGAACAGATTAGACATGAGACAGAGGAGGATGAATGCTCGTTATCAAACCCAGC
CGGTCACGCTTGGAGAAGTGGAACAGGTGCAGAGTGGCAAGCTCATGGCTTTCTCTCCCACCATTAACAC
TTCCGTGTCCACCGTGGCATCTACCGTCCCCCCCATGTATGCAGGAAATCTTCGGACAAAGCCACTTCCA
GATGACAGCTTTGGTGCCACTGAGCAGAAGTTTGCTTCTTCGCTAGAAAACTCCGACTCCCCAGTTAGAA
GCATCCTGAAATCCCAAGGCTGGCAGCCCTCGGTCGAGGGTGCTGGGAGCAAAGCAATGTTGAGAGAATT
TGAAGAGACAGAACGCAAGGGAGGCTTGACAGGTGGAGATGGCGGGGTTACAAAGTATGGGTCCTTCGAG
GAAGCAGAGCTGTCCTACCCCGTCCTCAGCAGAGTCCGGGAGGGAGACAACCATAAAGAGGCCATCTATG
CCCTTCCGAGGAAAGGAAGCCTGGAGCTCGCCCATCCTCCCATCGCCCAGCTTGGTGATGACCTGAAGGA
ATTTTCCACCCCAAAGAGCACCATGCAGGCAAGCCCAGACTGGAAGGAGAGGCAGCTCTTTGAAGAGAAG
GTGGACTTGGAGAATGTCACAAAGAGGAAGTTTTCGCTGAAAGCCGCGGAGTTCGGGGAACCCACTTCTG
AGCAGACCGGCGCGGCTGCTGGGAAACCGGCTGCTCCGACTGCAACCCCGGTGTCCTGGAAGCCGCAGGA
TCCCTCCGAACAGCCTCAGGAGAAGCGGTATCAGAGCCCGTGTGCGATGTTTGCTGCTGGAGAGATCAAA
GCCCCGGCGGTGGAGGGCAGCCTCGACTCCCCCAGCAAAACCATGTCCATTAAAGAAAGATTAGCACTGT
TGAAGAAGAGCGGTGAGGAAGACTGGAGAAACAGACTCAACAGAAAGCAGGAATACGGCAAAGCCTCCAT
CACCAGCAGCCTGCACATCCAAGAGACGGAGCAGTCACTCAAGAAGAAGCGGGTCACAGAAAGTCGAGAG
AGCCAGATGACTATTGAAGAGAGAAAGCATCTCATCACCGTGAGAGAGGACGCCTGGAAGACCAGGGGCA
AAGGAGCAGCCAACGACTCTACCCAGTTTACTGTGGCCGGCAGGATGGTGAAGCGAGGTCTGGCGTCCCC
CACTGCCATCACCCCGGTAGCATCCCCTGTTTCCAGCAAAGCAAGGGGCACTACACCAGTTTCCAGACCC
CTGGAAGATATCGAAGCCAGACCAGACATGCAGTTAGAGTCGGACCTCAAGCTGGACAGGCTGGAAACCT
TCCTAAGAAGGCTGAATAACAAAGTTGGTGGGATGCAAGAAACAGTCCTCACTGTCACTGGGAAATCGGT
GAAAGAGGTGATGAAGCCGGACGATGATGAAACCTTTGCCAAGTTTTACCGCAGCGTGGACTCCTCTCTA
CCGAGAAGCCCCGTAGAGCTGGACGAGGATTTCGATGTCATTTTTGATCCTTATGCCCCCAGGTTGACAT
CCTCGGTGGCTGAGCACAAGCGTGCCGTGCGGCCCAAGCGCCGGGTCCAGGCTTCCAAAAACCCCCTGAA
GATGCTGGCCGCGAGGGAAGATCTCCTGCAGGAGTACACTGAGCAGAGACTGAACGTGGCCTTCGTGGAG
TCAAAGCGGATGAAAGTCGAAAAGTTGTCCGCCAACTCCAGCTTCTCAGAAGTCACCCTGGCGGGGTTAG
CCAGCAAAGAAAACTTCAGCAACGTCAGCCTGCGGAGCGTCAACCTGACGGAACAGAATTCCAACAACAG
TGCAGTGCCCTACAAGAAGCTGATGCTGCTGCAGGTTAAAGGAAGAAGACACGTGCAGACGCGGCTGGTG
GAGCCTCGCGCCCCCTCCCTCAACAGCGGGGACTGCTTCCTCCTGCTCTCGCCCCATCACTGCTTCCTGT
GGGTCGGAGAGTTCGCCAACGTGATCGAGAAGGCGAAGGCCTCAGAACTTGCGAGTTTAATTCAGACCAA
GAGGGAACTTGGTTGTAGAGCAACTTACATCCAGACTGTTGAAGAAGGAATTAATACACACACACATGCA
GCCAAAGACTTCTGGAAGCTTCTGGGCGGCCAAGCCAGTTACCAATCCGCCGGAGACCCAAAGGAGGATG
AGCTCTATGAAACGGCCATAATAGAGACCAACTGCATTTACCGTCTGATGGATGACAAACTCGTTCCTGA
TGATGACTACTGGGGGAAGATCCCAAAGTGCTCCCTCCTGCAATCAAAAGAGGTACTGGTGTTTGATTTT
GGGAGTGAAGTTTACGTGTGGCATGGAAAAGAAGTCACATTAGCACAACGGAAAATCGCCTTTCAGCTGG
CAAAGCACTTGTGGAATGGAACCTTTGACTACGAGAATTGTGACATTAACCCGCTGGATCCTGGGGAATG
CAATCCCCTCATTCCCAGGAAAGGACAGGGGCGGCCCGACTGGGCAATATTTGGGAGACTTACAGAACAC
AATGAGACGATCTTGTTCAAAGAGAAATTCCTTGATTGGACGGAACTGAAGAGACCTAACGAGAAGAACG
CCAGCGAACTCGCGCAGCACAAGGACGATGCCCGGGCAGAGGTCAAGCCTTACGACGTGACGCGGATGGT
GCCCGTGCCCCAGACAACAGCCGGCACCGTGCTGGATGGGGTCAACGTGGGCCGAGGCTACGGGCTGGTG
GAAGGGGACGACCGGAGGCAGTTCGAGATCGCCAGCATCTCAGTGGACGTCTGGCACATCCTGGAGTTCG
ACTACAGCAGGCTCCCCAAGCAGAGCATCGGGCAGTTCCACGAAGGCGATGCCTACGTGGTGAAGTGGAA
GTTCATCGTGAGCACTGCAGTGGGAAGCCGGCAGAAGGGGGAGCACTCGGTCAGGGTGGCTGGCAAAGAG
AAATGTGTCTACTTCTTCTGGCAAGGCCGCCAGTCGACCGTGAGTGAGAAGGGCACATCAGCTCTGATGA
CAGTGGAGCTGGACGAGGAAAGGGGGGCCCAGGTCCAGGTCCTGCAGGGCAAGGAGCCCCCCTGTTTCCT
GCAGTGCTTCCAGGGGGGGATGGTGGTCCACTCCGGGAGACGGGAGGAGGAGGAAGAGAACACACAGAGC
GAGTGGCGGCTGTACTGTGTGCGCGGAGAGGTGCCTGTGGAGGGGAACTTGCTGGAGGTGGCCTGTCACT
GCAGCAGCCTCAGGTCTAGGACGTCCATGGTTGTCCTCAACGTCCACAAAGCCCTCATCTACCTGTGGCA
TGGATGCAAAGCCCAGGCCCACACGAAGGAGGTCGGACGGACTGCAGCCAATAAAATCAAGGACCAATGT
CCCCTGGAGGCCGGGCTGCACAGTAGCAGCAAAGTGACAATTCATGAGTGTGATGAAGGCTCGGAGCCCC
TGGGGTTCTGGGACGCTCTGGGGAGGAGAGACCGGAAAGCCTACGACTGCATGCTTCAAGATCCTGGAAA
TTTTAACTTCACACCCCGCCTGTTCATCCTCAGCAGCTCCTCTGGTGACTTCTCAGCCACAGAGTTCATG
TATCCCGCCCGAGACCCCTCTGTGGTCAACTCTATGCCCTTCCTGCAGGAAGACCTATACAGTGCCCCAC
AGCCAGCACTCTTCCTTGTTGACAATCACCACGAGGTGTACCTCTGGCAAGGCTGGTGGCCCATCGAGAA
CAAGATCACGGGCTCCGCGCGCATCCGCTGGGCCTCGGACCGGAAGAGCGCCATGGAGACAGTGCTGCAG
TACTGCCGAGGGAAAAACCTGAAGAAGCCGCCCCCCAAGTCTTACCTCATCCACGCTGGCCTGGAACCCC
TGACCTTCACCAACATGTTCCCCAGCTGGGAGCACAGAGAAGACATTGCAGAGATCACGGAGATGGACAC
GGAAGTTTCAAATCAGATCACCCTAGTGGAGGATGTCTTAGCCAAACTGTGTAAGACCATTTACCCACTG
GCCGACCTCCTAGCCAGGCCGCTCCCTGAGGGAGTTGACCCTCTGAAGCTGGAGATCTATCTCACCGACG
AGGACTTCGAGTTTGCACTAGACATGACCCGAGACGAGTACAATGCACTGCCCGCTTGGAAGCAGGTGAA
CCTGAAGAAAGCGAAAGGTCTGTTCTGAGTCAGGAGATGCTGGAGGAACCTGGGTGGTCACTTTCAATAC
TGATGGACCAGGAAAATGGATGTTTAATCGAATTCCCGCGGCCTTCTAGATAACTGATCATAATCAGCCA
TACCACATT
