>Addgene plasmid #56445 | EGFP-Supervillin-45 | addgene partial sequence | sequence record 130453 | EXFP-internal-F 5'-ACGACGGCAACTACAAGACC-3'
ACCGCATCGAGCTGAAGGGCATCGACTTCAAGGAGGACGGCAACATCCTGGGGCACAAGCTGGAGTACAA
CGCCATCCACGGCAACGTCTATATCACCGCCGACAAGCAGAAGAACGGCATCAAGGCCAACTTCGGCCTC
AACTGCAACATCGAGGACGGCAGCGTGCAGCTCGCCGACCACTACCAGCAGAACACCCCCATCGGCGACG
GCCCCGTGCTGCTGCCCGACAACCACTACCTGAGCACCCAGTCCAAGCTGAGCAAAGACCCCAACGAGAA
GCGCGATCACATGGTCCTGCTGGAGTTCGTGACCGCCGCCGGGATCACTCTCGGCATGGACGAGCTGTAC
AAGTCCGGAAAGGACGAGCTGTAAGAATTCTGCAGTCGACGGTACCGCGGGCCCGGGATCCACCGGATCT
AGATAACTGATCATAATCAGCCATACCACATTTGTAGAGGTTTTACTTGCTTTAAAAAACCTCCCACACC
TCCCCCTGAACCTGAAACATAAAATGAATGCAATTGTTGTTGTTAACTTGTTTATTGCAGCTTATAATGG
TTACAAATAAAGCAATAGCATCACAAATTTCACAAATAAAGCATTTTTTTCACTGCATTCTAGTTGTGGT
TTGTCCAAACTCATCAATGTATCTTAACGCGTAAATTGTAAGCGTTAATATTTTGTTAAAATTCGCGTTA
AATTTTTGTTAAATCAGCTCATTTTTTAACCAATAGGCCGAAATCGGCAAAATCCCTTATAAATCAAAAG
AATAGACCGAGATAGGGTTGAGTGTTGTTCCAGTTTGGAACAAGAGTCCACTATTAAAGAACGTGGACTC
CAACGTCAAAGGGCGAAA
